>Addgene plasmid #105050 | pcDNA3.1 human A3C.DS-EP | addgene full sequence | sequence record 201195 | Addgene NGS Result
GATCTCCCGATCCCCTATGGTGCACTCTCAGTACAATCTGCTCTGATGCCGCATAGTTAAGCCAGTATCT
GCTCCCTGCTTGTGTGTTGGAGGTCGCTGAGTAGTGCGCGAGCAAAATTTAAGCTACAACAAGGCAAGGC
TTGACCGACAATTGCATGAAGAATCTGCTTAGGGTTAGGCGTTTTGCGCTGCTTCGCGATGTACGGGCCA
GATATACGCGTTGACATTGATTATTGACTAGTTATTAATAGTAATCAATTACGGGGTCATTAGTTCATAG
CCCATATATGGAGTTCCGCGTTACATAACTTACGGTAAATGGCCCGCCTGGCTGACCGCCCAACGACCCC
CGCCCATTGACGTCAATAATGACGTATGTTCCCATAGTAACGCCAATAGGGACTTTCCATTGACGTCAAT
GGGTGGAGTATTTACGGTAAACTGCCCACTTGGCAGTACATCAAGTGTATCATATGCCAAGTACGCCCCC
TATTGACGTCAATGACGGTAAATGGCCCGCCTGGCATTATGCCCAGTACATGACCTTATGGGACTTTCCT
ACTTGGCAGTACATCTACGTATTAGTCATCGCTATTACCATGGTGATGCGGTTTTGGCAGTACATCAATG
GGCGTGGATAGCGGTTTGACTCACGGGGATTTCCAAGTCTCCACCCCATTGACGTCAATGGGAGTTTGTT
TTGGCACCAAAATCAACGGGACTTTCCAAAATGTCGTAACAACTCCGCCCCATTGACGCAAATGGGCGGT
AGGCGTGTACGGTGGGAGGTCTATATAAGCAGAGCTCTCTGGCTAACTAGAGAACCCACTGCTTACTGGC
TTATCGAAATTAATACGACTCACTATAGGGAGACCCAAGCTGGCTAGCGTTTAAACTTAAGCTTGGTACC
GAGCTCGGATCCACTAGTCCAGTGTGGTGGAATTCGCCCTTTAAGCGGAATTCTATCTAAGAGGCTGAAC
ATGAATCCACAGATCAGAAACCCGATGAAGGCAATGTATCCAGGCACATTCTACTTCCAATTTAAAAACC
TATGGGAAGCCAACGATCGGAACGAAACTTGGCTGTGCTTCACCGTGGAAGGTATAAAGCGCCGCTCAGT
TGTCTCCTGGAAGACGGGCGTCTTCCGAAACCAGGTGGATCCTGAGACCCATTGTCATGCAGAAAGGTGC
TTCCTCTCTTGGTTCTGCGACGACATACTGTCTCCTAACACAAAGTACCAGGTCACCTGGTACACATCTT
GGAGCCCTTGCCCAGAGTGTGCAGGGGAGGTGGCCGAGTTCCTGGCCAGGCACAGCAACGTGAATCTCAC
CATCTTCACCGCCCGCCTCTACTACTTCCAGTATCCATGTTACCAGGAGGGGCTCCGCAGCCTGAGTCAG
GAAGGGGTCGCTGTGGAGATCATGGACTATGAAGATTTTAAATATTGTTGGGAAAACTTTGTGTACAATG
ATAATGAGCCATTCAAGCCTTGGAAGGGATTAAAAACCAACTTTCGACTTCTGAAAAGAAGGCTACGGGA
GAGTCTCCAGTATCCATACGATGTTCCAGATTACGCTTGACTCGACTAAGGGCGAATTCTGCAGATATCC
AGCACAGTGGCGGCCGCTCGAGTCTAGAGGGCCCGTTTAAACCCGCTGATCAGCCTCGACTGTGCCTTCT
AGTTGCCAGCCATCTGTTGTTTGCCCCTCCCCCGTGCCTTCCTTGACCCTGGAAGGTGCCACTCCCACTG
TCCTTTCCTAATAAAATGAGGAAATTGCATCGCATTGTCTGAGTAGGTGTCATTCTATTCTGGGGGGTGG
GGTGGGGCAGGACAGCAAGGGGGAGGATTGGGAAGACAATAGCAGGCATGCTGGGGATGCGGTGGGCTCT
ATGGCTTCTGAGGCGGAAAGAACCAGCTGGGGCTCTAGGGGGTATCCCC
[124 nt withheld, positions 1940-2063]
C
[91 nt withheld, positions 2065-2155]
A
[49 nt withheld, positions 2157-2205]
CCTTTGACGTTGGAGTCCACGTTCTTT
[37 nt withheld, positions 2233-2269]
ACCCTATCTCGGTCTATTCTTTTGATTTATAAGGGATTTTGCCGATTTCGGCCTATTGGTTAAAAAATGA
GCTGATTTAACAAAAATTTAACGCGAATTAATTCTGTGGAATGTGTGTCAGTTAGGGTGTGGAAAGTCCC
CAGGCTCCCCAGCAGGCAGAAGTATGCAAAGCATGCATCTCAATTAGTCAGCAACCAGGTGTGGAAAGTC
CCCAGGCTCCCCAGCAGGCAGAAGTATGCAAAGCATGCATCTCAATTAGTCAGCAACCATAGTCCCGCCC
CTAACTCCGCCCATCCCGCCCCTAACTCCGCCCAGTTCCGCCCATTCTCCGCCCCATGGCTGACTAATTT
TTTTTATTTATGCAGAGGCCGAGGCCGCCTCTGCCTCTGAGCTATTCCAGAAGTAGTGAGGAGGCTTTTT
TGGAGGCCTAGGCTTTTGCAAAAAGCTCCCGGGAGCTTGTATATCCATTTTCGGATCTGATCAAGAGACA
GGATGAGGATCGTTTCGCATGATTGAACAAGATGGATTGCACGCAGGTTCTCCGGCCGCTTGGGTGGAGA
GGCTATTCGGCTATGACTGGGCACAACAGACAATCGGCTGCTCTGATGCCGCCGTGTTCCGGCTGTCAGC
GCAGGGGCGCCCGGTTCTTTTTGTCAAGACCGACCTGTCCGGTGCCCTGAATGAACTGCAGGACGAGGCA
GCGCGGCTATCGTGGCTGGCCACGACGGGCGTTCCTTGCGCAGCTGTGCTCGACGTTGTCACTGAAGCGG
GAAGGGACTGGCTGCTATTGGGCGAAGTGCCGGGGCAGGATCTCCTGTCATCTCACCTTGCTCCTGCCGA
GAAAGTATCCATCATGGCTGATGCAATGCGGCGGCTGCATACGCTTGATCCGGCTACCTGCCCATTCGAC
CACCAAGCGAAACATCGCATCGAGCGAGCACGTACTCGGATGGAAGCCGGTCTTGTCGATCAGGATGATC
TGGACGAAGAGCATCAGGGGCTCGCGCCAGCCGAACTGTTCGCCAGGCTCAAGGCGCGCATGCCCGACGG
CGAGGATCTCGTCGTGACCCATGGCGATGCCTGCTTGCCGAATATCATGGTGGAAAATGGCCGCTTTTCT
GGATTCATCGACTGTGGCCGGCTGGGTGTGGCGGACCGCTATCAGGACATAGCGTTGGCTACCCGTGATA
TTGCTGAAGAGCTTGGCGGCGAATGGGCTGACCGCTTCCTCGTGCTTTACGGTATCGCCGCTCCCGATTC
GCAGCGCATCGCCTTCTATCGCCTTCTTGACGAGTTCTTCTGAGCGGGACTCTGGGGTTCGAAATGACCG
ACCAAGCGACGCCCAACCTGCCATCACGAGATTTCGATTCCACCGCCGCCTTCTATGAAAGGTTGGGCTT
CGGAATCGTTTTCCGGGACGCCGGCTGGATGATCCTCCAGCGCGGGGATCTCATGCTGGAGTTCTTCGCC
CACCCCAACTTGTTTATTGCAGCTTATAATGGTTACAAATAAAGCAATAGCATCACAAATTTCACAAATA
AAGCATTTTTTTCACTGCATTCTAGTTGTGGTTTGTCCAAACTCATCAATGTATCTTATCATGTCTGTAT
ACCGTCGACCTCTAGCTAGAGCTTGGCGTAATCATGGTCATAGCTGTTTCCTGTGTGAAATTGTTATCCG
CTCACAATTCCACACAACATACGAGCCGGAAGCATAAAGTGTAAAGCCTGGGGTGCCTAATGAGTGAGCT
AACTCACATTAATTGCGTTGCGCTCACTGCCCGCTTTCCAGTCGGGAAACCTGTCGTGCCAGCTGCATTA
ATGAATCGGCCAACGCGCGGGGAGAGGCGGTTTGCGTATTGGGCGCTCTTCCGCTTCCTCGCTCACTGAC
TCGCTGCGCTCGGTCGTTCGGCTGCGGCGAGCGGTATCAGCTCACTCAAAGGCGGTAATACGGTTATCCA
CAGAATCAGGGGATAACGCAGGAAAGAACATGTGAGCAAAAGGCAGCAAAAGGCCAGGAACCGTAAAAAG
GCCGCGTTGCTGGCGTTTTTCCATAGGCTCCGCCCCCCTGACGAGCATCACAAAAATCGACGCTCAAGTC
AGAGGTGGCGAAACCCGACAGGACTATAAAGATACCAGGCGTTTCCCCCTGGAAGCTCCCTCGTGCGCTC
TCCTGTTCCGACCCTGCCGCTTACCGGATACCTGTCCGCCTTTCTCCCTTCGGGAAGCGTGGCGCTTTCT
CATAGCTCACGCTGTAGGTATCTCAGTTCGGTGTAGGTCGTTCGCTCCAAGCTGGGCTGTGTGCACGAAC
CCCCCGTTCAGCCCGACCGCTGCGCCTTATCCGGTAACTATCGTCTTGAGTCCAACCCGGTAAGACACGA
CTTATCGCCACTGGCAGCAGCCACTGGTAACAGGATTAGCAGAGCGAGGTATGTAGGCGGTGCTACAGAG
TTCTTGAAGTGGTGGCCTAACTACGGCTACACTAGAAGAACAGTATTTGGTATCTGCGCTCTGCTGAAGC
CAGTTACCTTCGGAAAAAGAGTTGGTAGCTCTTGATCCGGCAAACAAACCACCGCTGGTAGCGGTGGTTT
TTTTGTTTGCAAGCAGCAGATTACGCGCAGAAAAAAAGGATCTCAAGAAGATCCTTTGATCTTTTCTACG
GGGTCTGACGCTCAGTGGAACGAAAACTCACGTTAAGGGATTTTGGTCATGAGATTATCAAAAAGGATCT
TCACCTAGATCCTTTTAAATTAAAAATGAAGTTTTAAATCAATCTAAAGTATATATGAGTAAACTTGGTC
TGACAGTTACCAATGCTTAATCAGTGAGGCACCTATCTCAGCGATCTGTCTATTTCGTTCATCCATAGTT
GCCTGACTCCCCGTCGTGTAGATAACTACGATACGGGAGGGCTTACCATCTGGCCCCAGTGCTGCAATGA
TACCGCGAGACCCACGCTCACCGGCTCCAGATTTATCAGCAATAAACCAGCCAGCCGGAAGGGCCGAGCG
CAGAAGTGGTCCTGCAACTTTATCCGCCTCCATCCAGTCTATTAATTGTTGCCGGGAAGCTAGAGTAAGT
AGTTCGCCAGTTAATAGTTTGCGCAACGTTGTTGCCATTGCTACAGGCATCGTGGTGTCACGCTCGTCGT
TTGGTATGGCTTCATTCAGCTCCGGTTCCCAACGATCAAGGCGAGTTACATGATCCCCCATGTTGTGCAA
AAAAGCGGTTAGCTCCTTCGGTCCTCCGATCGTTGTCAGAAGTAAGTTGGCCGCAGTGTTATCACTCATG
GTTATGGCAGCACTGCATAATTCTCTTACTGTCATGCCATCCGTAAGATGCTTTTCTGTGACTGGTGAGT
ACTCAACCAAGTCATTCTGAGAATAGTGTATGCGGCGACCGAGTTGCTCTTGCCCGGCGTCAATACGGGA
TAATACCGCGCCACATAGCAGAACTTTAAAAGTGCTCATCATTGGAAAACGTTCTTCGGGGCGAAAACTC
TCAAGGATCTTACCGCTGTTGAGATCCAGTTCGATGTAACCCACTCGTGCACCCAACTGATCTTCAGCAT
CTTTTACTTTCACCAGCGTTTCTGGGTGAGCAAAAACAGGAAGGCAAAATGCCGCAAAAAAGGGAATAAG
GGCGACACGGAAATGTTGAATACTCATACTCTTCCTTTTTCAATATTATTGAAGCATTTATCAGGGTTAT
TGTCTCATGAGCGGATACATATTTGAATGTATTTAGAAAAATAAACAAATAGGGGTTCCGCGCACATTTC
CCCGAAAAGTGCCACCTGACGTCGACGGATCGGGA
Features (pLannotate 1.2.2; 21 found; start..end, strand, type, name):
     16..68      -  misc_feature   bom (fragment): basis of mobility region from pBR322
    223..602     +  enhancer       CMV enhancer: human cytomegalovirus immediate early enhancer
    603..806     +  promoter       CMV promoter: human cytomegalovirus (CMV) immediate early promoter
    802..835     +  LTR            5' LTR (truncated) (fragment): truncated 5' long terminal repeat (LTR) from HIV-1
    851..869     +  promoter       T7 promoter: promoter for bacteriophage T7 RNA polymerase
    981..1550    +  CDS            APOBEC3C: ABC3C_HUMAN - Also known as APOBEC1L, PBI. Experimental evidence at protein level: Swiss-Prot protein existence level 1. DNA deaminase (cytidine deaminase) which acts as an inhibitor of retrovirus replication and retrotransposon mobility via deaminase- dependent and -independent mechanisms. After the penetration of retroviral nucleocapsids into target cells of infection and the initiation of reverse transcription, it can induce the conversion of cytosine to uracil in the minus-sense single-strand viral DNA, leading to G-to-A hypermutations in the subsequent plus-strand viral DNA. The resultant
   1554..1578    +  CDS            3xHA (fragment): three tandem HA epitope tags
   1670..1894    +  polyA_signal   bGH poly(A) signal: bovine growth hormone polyadenylation signal
   1898..1919    +  promoter       SV40 promoter (fragment): SV40 enhancer and early promoter
   1940..2368    +  rep_origin     f1 ori (sequence partly withheld): f1 bacteriophage origin of replication; arrow indicates direction of (+) strand synthesis
   2382..2711    +  promoter       SV40 promoter: SV40 enhancer and early promoter
   2778..3569    +  CDS            neo: KKA2_KLEPN - Also known as kan, nptII. Experimental evidence at protein level: Swiss-Prot protein existence level 1. Resistance to kanamycin, neomycin, paromomycin, ribostamycin, butirosin and gentamicin B. From Klebsiella pneumoniae.
   3593..3751    +  CDS            ble (fragment): BLE_KLEPN - Experimental evidence at protein level: Swiss-Prot protein existence level 1. Binding protein with a strong affinity to the bleomycin family of antibiotics. Binds to CL990; an antimitotic-antibiotic compound. From Klebsiella pneumoniae.
   3746..3867    +  polyA_signal   SV40 poly(A) signal: SV40 polyadenylation signal
   3940..3956    -  protein_bind   lac operator: The lac repressor binds to the lac operator to inhibit transcription in E. coli. This inhibition can be relieved by adding lactose or isopropyl-β-D-thiogalactopyranoside (IPTG). lac repressor encoded by lacI
   3964..3994    -  promoter       lac promoter: promoter for the E. coli lac operon
   4009..4030    -  protein_bind   CAP binding site: CAP binding activates transcription in the presence of cAMP. E. coli catabolite activator protein
   4043..4135    -  CDS            lacI (fragment): lac repressor; lacI; The lac repressor binds to the lac operator to inhibit transcription in E. coli. This inhibition can be relieved by adding lactose or isopropyl-β-D-thiogalactopyranoside (IPTG).
   4317..4905    -  rep_origin     ori: high-copy-number ColE1/pMB1/pBR322/pUC origin of replication
   5076..5936    -  CDS            AmpR: β-lactamase; bla; confers resistance to ampicillin, carbenicillin, and related antibiotics
   5937..6041    -  promoter       AmpR promoter: bla
