[The description below was written by a language model from this plasmid's Addgene catalogue record and pLannotate feature annotations shown in this document.]
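Description:
pcDNA3.1 human A3C.DS-EP is a mammalian expression plasmid built on the pcDNA3.1 backbone for overexpressing a mutant form of human APOBEC3C (A3C) in cultured mammalian cells. The sequenced construct is about 6.1 kb. In E. coli it is maintained at high copy through a ColE1/pUC-type origin and selected with ampicillin via the β-lactamase gene and its own promoter. An f1 origin is also present, which permits single-stranded DNA production. For stable selection in mammalian cells, an SV40 enhancer/early promoter drives the neomycin phosphotransferase gene, terminated by an SV40 polyadenylation signal, conferring G418 resistance.

The payload is the roughly 600 bp APOBEC3C coding sequence carrying two substitutions, S61P and D99E, which give the "DS-EP" name. It is transcribed from the human cytomegalovirus immediate-early enhancer and promoter and terminated by the bovine growth hormone polyadenylation signal. A T7 promoter upstream of the insert allows in vitro transcription. A C-terminal HA epitope follows the open reading frame for detection by immunoblotting or immunostaining. The annotation software labels it as a fragment of a 3xHA element, and its short length is consistent with a single HA copy. The cloning sites used are not recorded. Short annotated fragments, including an HIV-1 LTR segment just after the CMV promoter, and bom, ble and lacI pieces, appear to be partial matches to backbone sequence rather than functional parts.

APOBEC3C is a cytidine deaminase that restricts retroviruses and retrotransposons by converting cytosine to uracil in minus-strand viral DNA. The associated study examined whether enhancing A3C catalytic deamination activity is sufficient to inhibit Vif-deficient HIV-1, and this plasmid supplies one of the A3C variants for such overexpression experiments.
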