Addgene plasmid #105050: pcDNA3.1 human A3C.DS-EP
Purpose: Overexpression of APOBEC3C DS-EP mutant in mammalian cell lines
Depositing lab: Carsten Münk. Depositing organization: Universitaetsklinikum Duesseldorf. Publication: Enhancing the Catalytic Deamination Activity of APOBEC3C Is Insufficient to Inhibit Vif-Deficient HIV-1. Jaguva Vasudevan AA, Hofmann H, Willbold D, Haussinger D, Koenig BW, Munk C. J Mol Biol. 2017 Apr 21;429(8):1171-1191. doi: 10.1016/j.jmb.2017.03.015. Epub 2017 Mar 16. PubMed 28315663.
Backbone
  Vector backbone: pcDNA3.1
  Backbone manufacturer: Invitrogen
  Backbone size w/o insert (bp): 5428
  Vector type: Mammalian Expression
  Selectable markers: Neomycin (select with G418)
Growth in bacteria
  Bacterial resistance: Ampicillin, 100 μg/mL
  Growth temperature: 37°C
  Growth strain: DH5alpha
  Copy number: High Copy
Gene/Insert
  Gene/Insert name: APOBEC3C (A3C)
  Species: H. sapiens (human)
  Insert size (bp): 600
  Mutation: S61P, D99E
  Entrez Gene: APOBEC3C (a.k.a. A3C, APOBEC1L, ARDC2, ARDC4, ARP5, PBI, bK150C2.3)
  Promoter: CMV
  Tag / fusion protein: HA tag (C terminal on insert)
  Cloning method: Restriction Enzyme; 5′ cloning site unknown (unknown if destroyed); 3′ cloning site unknown (unknown if destroyed)
  Sequencing primers: 5′ 5'-CGCAAATGGGCGGTAGGCGTG; 3′ 5'-TAGAAGGCACAGTCGAGG
Terms and licenses: Academic/Nonprofit Terms; Industry Terms: Not Available to Industry
How to cite: pcDNA3.1 human A3C.DS-EP was a gift from Carsten Münk (Addgene plasmid # 105050 ; http://n2t.net/addgene:105050 ; RRID:Addgene_105050)
