>Addgene plasmid #105050 | pcDNA3.1 human A3C.DS-EP | depositor partial sequence | sequence record 199192 | A3C.DS-EP
ATGAATCCACAGATCAGAAACCCGATGAAGGCAATGTATCCAGGCACATTCTACTTCCAATTTAAAAACC
TATGGGAAGCCAACGATCGGAACGAAACTTGGCTGTGCTTCACCGTGGAAGGTATAAAGCGCCGCTCAGT
TGTCTCCTGGAAGACGGGCGTCTTCCGAAACCAGGTGGATCCTGAGACCCATTGTCATGCAGAAAGGTGC
TTCCTCTCTTGGTTCTGCGACGACATACTGTCTCCTAACACAAAGTACCAGGTCACCTGGTACACATCTT
GGAGCCCTTGCCCAGAGTGTGCAGGGGAGGTGGCCGAGTTCCTGGCCAGGCACAGCAACGTGAATCTCAC
CATCTTCACCGCCCGCCTCTACTACTTCCAGTATCCATGTTACCAGGAGGGGCTCCGCAGCCTGAGTCAG
GAAGGGGTCGCTGTGGAGATCATGGACTATGAAGATTTTAAATATTGTTGGGAAAACTTTGTGTACAATG
ATAATGAGCCATTCAAGCCTTGGAAGGGATTAAAAACCAACTTTCGACTTCTGAAAAGAAGGCTACGGGA
GAGTCTCCAG
